Addgene plasmid #195553: pCIwt-PRM-Wasabi
Purpose: Always-on expression of mWasabi reporter with transcription activation by wildtype CI
Depositing lab: Mikhail Shapiro. Depositing organization: California Institute of Technology. Publication: Tunable Temperature-Sensitive Transcriptional Activation Based on Lambda Repressor. Xiong LL, Garrett MA, Buss MT, Kornfield JA, Shapiro MG. ACS Synth Biol. 2022 Jul 15;11(7):2518-2522. doi: 10.1021/acssynbio.2c00093. Epub 2022 Jun 15. PubMed 35708251.
Backbone
  Vector backbone: pETDuet-1
  Backbone manufacturer: Novagen
  Modifications to backbone: Replaced T7 Promoter #1 with pR/pL Promoter. Replaced T7 Promoter #2 with LacI Promoter.
  Vector type: Bacterial Expression
Growth in bacteria
  Bacterial resistance: Ampicillin, 100 μg/mL
  Growth temperature: 37°C
  Growth strain: NEB Stable
  Copy number: High Copy
Gene/Insert 1
  Gene/Insert name: mWasabi
  Species: Synthetic
  Insert size (bp): 747
  GenBank ID: ABW74902.1
  Tag / fusion protein: AANDENYADAS degradation tag (C terminal on insert); 6x His (N terminal on insert)
Gene/Insert 2
  Gene/Insert name: CIwt (alt names: Lambda Repressor; CI)
  Species: Bacteriophage Lambda
  Insert size (bp): 714
Resource information
  A portion of this plasmid was derived from a plasmid made by: mWasabi and TcI38 were derived from our previous work: Piraner et al Nat Chem Biol. 2017 Jan;13(1):75-80. doi: 10.1038/nchembio.2233. Epub 2016 Nov 14.
Terms and licenses: Academic/Nonprofit Terms; Industry Terms: Not Available to Industry
How to cite: pCIwt-PRM-Wasabi was a gift from Mikhail Shapiro (Addgene plasmid # 195553 ; http://n2t.net/addgene:195553 ; RRID:Addgene_195553)
