[The description below was written by a language model from this plasmid's Addgene catalogue record and pLannotate feature annotations shown in this document.]
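Description:
pCIwt-PRM-Wasabi is a bacterial expression plasmid built on the Novagen pETDuet-1 backbone, in which both T7 promoters of the dual-cassette vector have been replaced with elements suited to a lambda repressor-based gene circuit. It replicates in E. coli from a ColE1/pMB1-type origin and is selected with ampicillin through a β-lactamase gene driven by its own bla promoter. The annotated sequence also shows the bom and rop regions and short tetracycline-resistance remnants carried over from pBR322-derived backbone sequence, plus an f1 origin. The catalogue lists the plasmid as high copy, although a rop gene is annotated.

The payload consists of two cassettes. In the first position, the green fluorescent protein mWasabi is encoded with an N-terminal 6xHis tag and a C-terminal ssrA-type degradation tag variant, which targets the protein to ClpXP/ClpAP proteolysis so that fluorescence tracks current transcription rather than accumulated protein. The record states that T7 promoter 1 was replaced by a pR/pL promoter, while the plasmid name and stated purpose indicate that the reporter is read out from PRM, the lambda promoter that CI activates. This promoter region was not annotated in the feature table, so its exact architecture is not shown. In the second position, a constitutive lacI promoter drives wild-type lambda repressor CI, followed by residual S-Tag sequence from the vector and the T7 terminator.

Because wild-type CI is not temperature-sensitive, it continuously activates the reporter, giving always-on mWasabi expression. In the associated work on tunable temperature-sensitive transcriptional activators, the construct most plausibly serves as a non-thermosensitive reference, though the record does not say so explicitly.
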