Features (pLannotate 1.2.2; 17 found; start..end, strand, type, name):
      1..589     +  rep_origin     ori: high-copy-number ColE1/pMB1/pBR322/pUC origin of replication
    775..914     -  misc_feature   bom: basis of mobility region from pBR322
   1016..1207    -  CDS            rop: Rop protein, which maintains plasmids at low copy number; rop
   1224..1604    +  CDS            YPB1_ECOLX: Protein predicted: Swiss-Prot protein existence level 4. From Escherichia coli.
   1666..1730    -  CDS            TcR (fragment): tetracycline efflux protein; tet; confers resistance to tetracycline
   1745..1766    -  protein_bind   CAP binding site: CAP binding activates transcription in the presence of cAMP. E. coli catabolite activator protein
   1786..2065    -  CDS            TcR (fragment): tetracycline efflux protein; tet; confers resistance to tetracycline
   2211..2918    +  CDS            mWasabi: mWasabi is a basic (constitutively fluorescent) green fluorescent protein published in 2008, derived from Clavularia sp.. It has high acid sensitivity.
   2922..2945    +  CDS            ssrA tag (fragment): C-terminal peptide that mediates degradation in bacteria through the ClpXP and ClpAP proteases (McGinness et al., 2006) wild-type LAA variant
   3125..3201    +  promoter       lacI promoter: lacI
   3223..3936    +  CDS            λ repressor (sequence partly withheld): phage λ repressor; cI
   3949..3990    +  CDS            S-Tag (fragment): affinity and epitope tag derived from pancreatic ribonuclease A
   4020..4037    +  CDS            SET1 (fragment): solubility-enhancement tag derived from T7 phage gene 10B
   4045..4092    +  terminator     T7 terminator: transcription terminator for bacteriophage T7 RNA polymerase
   4129..4584    +  rep_origin     f1 ori (sequence partly withheld): f1 bacteriophage origin of replication; arrow indicates direction of (+) strand synthesis
   4699..5559    -  CDS            AmpR: β-lactamase; bla; confers resistance to ampicillin, carbenicillin, and related antibiotics
   5560..5652    -  promoter       AmpR promoter: bla
>Addgene plasmid #195553 | pCIwt-PRM-Wasabi | addgene full sequence | sequence record 426584 | Addgene NGS Result
TTGAGATCCTTTTTTTCTGCGCGTAATCTGCTGCTTGCAAACAAAAAAACCACCGCTACCAGCGGTGGTT
TGTTTGCCGGATCAAGAGCTACCAACTCTTTTTCCGAAGGTAACTGGCTTCAGCAGAGCGCAGATACCAA
ATACTGTCCTTCTAGTGTAGCCGTAGTTAGGCCACCACTTCAAGAACTCTGTAGCACCGCCTACATACCT
CGCTCTGCTAATCCTGTTACCAGTGGCTGCTGCCAGTGGCGATAAGTCGTGTCTTACCGGGTTGGACTCA
AGACGATAGTTACCGGATAAGGCGCAGCGGTCGGGCTGAACGGGGGGTTCGTGCACACAGCCCAGCTTGG
AGCGAACGACCTACACCGAACTGAGATACCTACAGCGTGAGCTATGAGAAAGCGCCACGCTTCCCGAAGG
GAGAAAGGCGGACAGGTATCCGGTAAGCGGCAGGGTCGGAACAGGAGAGCGCACGAGGGAGCTTCCAGGG
GGAAACGCCTGGTATCTTTATAGTCCTGTCGGGTTTCGCCACCTCTGACTTGAGCGTCGATTTTTGTGAT
GCTCGTCAGGGGGGCGGAGCCTATGGAAAAACGCCAGCAACGCGGCCTTTTTACGGTTCCTGGCCTTTTG
CTGGCCTTTTGCTCACATGTTCTTTCCTGCGTTATCCCCTGATTCTGTGGATAACCGTATTACCGCCTTT
GAGTGAGCTGATACCGCTCGCCGCAGCCGAACGACCGAGCGCAGCGAGTCAGTGAGCGAGGAAGCGGAAG
AGCGCCTGATGCGGTATTTTCTCCTTACGCATCTGTGCGGTATTTCACACCGCAATGGTGCACTCTCAGT
ACAATCTGCTCTGATGCCGCATAGTTAAGCCAGTATACACTCCGCTATCGCTACGTGACTGGGTCATGGC
TGCGCCCCGACACCCGCCAACACCCGCTGACGCGCCCTGACGGGCTTGTCTGCTCCCGGCATCCGCTTAC
AGACAAGCTGTGACCGTCTCCGGGAGCTGCATGTGTCAGAGGTTTTCACCGTCATCACCGAAACGCGCGA
GGCAGCTGCGGTAAAGCTCATCAGCGTGGTCGTGAAGCGATTCACAGATGTCTGCCTGTTCATCCGCGTC
CAGCTCGTTGAGTTTCTCCAGAAGCGTTAATGTCTGGCTTCTGATAAAGCGGGCCATGTTAAGGGCGGTT
TTTTCCTGTTTGGTCACTGATGCCTCCGTGTAAGGGGGATTTCTGTTCATGGGGGTAATGATACCGATGA
AACGAGAGAGGATGCTCACGATACGGGTTACTGATGATGAACATGCCCGGTTACTGGAACGTTGTGAGGG
TAAACAACTGGCGGTATGGATGCGGCGGGACCAGAGAAAAATCACTCAGGGTCAATGCCAGCGCTTCGTT
AATACAGATGTAGGTGTTCCACAGGGTAGCCAGCAGCATCCTGCGATGCAGATCCGGAACATAATGGTGC
AGGGCGCTGACTTCCGCGTTTCCAGACTTTACGAAACACGGAAACCGAAGACCATTCATGTTGTTGCTCA
GGTCGCAGACGTTTTGCAGCAGCAGTCGCTTCACGTTCGCTCGCGTATCGGTGATTCATTCTGCTAACCA
GTAAGGCAACCCCGCCAGCCTAGCCGGGTCCTCAACGACAGGAGCACGATCATGCTAGTCATGCCCCGCG
CCCACCGGAAGGAGCTGACTGGGTTGAAGGCTCTCAAGGGCATCGGTCGAGATCCCGGTGCCTAATGAGT
GAGCTAACTTACATTAATTGCGTTGCGCCGGGATCTCGACGCTCTCCCTTATGCGACTCCTGCATTAGGA
AGCAGCCCAGTAGTAGGTTGAGGCCGTTGAGCACCGCCGCCGCAAGGAATGGTGCATGCAAGGAGATGGC
GCCCAACAGTCCCCCGGCCACGGGGCCTGCCACCATACCCACGCCGAAACAAGCGCTCATGAGCCCGAAG
TGGCGAGCCCGATCTTCCCCATCGGTGATGTCGGCGATATAGGCGCCAGCAACCGCACCTGTGGCGCCGG
TGATGCCGGCCACGATGCGTCCGGCGTAGAGGATCGAGATTATCACCGCCAGAGGTAAAATAGTCAACAC
GCACGGTGTTAGATATTTATAAATAGTGGTGATAGATTTAACGTGGATCTCAATTCATTAAAGAGGAGAA
AGGTACCATGCATCACCATCATCACCACAGCCAGGATCCAATGGTGAGCAAGGGCGAGGAGACCACAATG
GGCGTAATCAAGCCCGACATGAAGATCAAGCTGAAGATGGAGGGCAACGTGAATGGCCACGCCTTCGTGA
TCGAGGGCGAGGGCGAGGGCAAGCCCTACGACGGCACCAACACCATCAACCTGGAGGTGAAGGAGGGAGC
CCCCCTGCCCTTCTCCTACGACATTCTGACCACCGCGTTCAGTTACGGCAACAGGGCCTTCACCAAGTAC
CCCGACGACATCCCCAACTACTTCAAGCAGTCCTTCCCCGAGGGCTACTCTTGGGAGCGCACCATGACCT
TCGAGGACAAGGGCATCGTGAAGGTGAAGTCCGACATCTCCATGGAGGAGGACTCCTTCATCTACGAGAT
ACACCTCAAGGGCGAGAACTTCCCCCCCAACGGCCCCGTGATGCAGAAGGAGACCACCGGCTGGGACGCC
TCCACCGAGAGGATGTACGTGCGCGACGGCGTGCTGAAGGGCGACGTCAAGATGAAGCTGCTGCTGGAGG
GCGGCGGCCACCACCGCGTTGACTTCAAGACCATCTACAGGGCCAAGAAGGCGGTGAAGCTGCCCGACTA
TCACTTTGTGGACCACCGCATCGAGATCCTGAACCACGACAAGGACTACAACAAGGTGACCGTTTACGAG
ATCGCCGTGGCCCGCAACTCCACCGACGGCATGGACGAGCTGTACAAGGGCGCTGCTAACGACGAAAACT
ACGCTGACGCTTCTTGAACGCACTGACCACCATGAAGGTGACGCTCTTAAAAATTAAGCCCTGAAGAAGG
GCAGCATTCAAAGCAGAAGGCTTTGGGGTGTGTGATACGAAACGAAGCATTGGTTAAAAATAAGCTTGCG
GCCGCATAATGCTTAAGTCGAACAGAAAGTAATCGTATGAGCTCGACACCATCGAATGGCGCAAACCTTT
CGCGGTATGGCATGATAGCGCCCGGAAGAGAGTCAATTCAGGGTGGTGAATGTATAAGAAGGAGATATAC
ATATGAGCACAAAAAAGAAA
[261 nt withheld, positions 3241-3501]
ATGCAGCCGTCACTTAGAAGTGAGTATGAGTACCCTGTTTTTTCTCATGTTCAGGCAGGGATGTTCTCAC
CTGAGCTTAGAACCTTTACCAAAGGTGATGCGGAGAGATGGGTAAGCACAACCAAAAAAGCCAGTGATTC
TGCATTCTGGCTTGAGGTTGAAGGTAATTCCATGACCGCACCAACAGGCTCCAAGCCAAGCTTTCCTGAC
GGAATGTTAATTCTCGTTGACCCTGAGCAGGCTGTTGAGCCAGGTGATTTCTGCATAGCCAGACTTGGGG
GTGATGAGTTTACCTTCAAGAAACTGATCAGGGATAGCGGTCAGGTGTTTTTACAACCACTAAACCCACA
GTACCCAATGATCCCATGCAATGAGAGTTGTTCCGTTGTGGGGAAAGTTATCGCTAGTCAGTGGCCTGAA
GAGACGTTTGGCTGACTCGAGTCTGGTAAAGAAACCGCTGCTGCGAAATTTGAACGCCAGCACATGGACT
CGTCTACTAGCGCAGCTTAATTAACCTAGGCTGCTGCCACCGCTGAGCAATAACTAGCATAACCCCTTGG
GGCCTCTAAACGGGTCTTGAGGGGTTTTTTGCTGAAAGGAGGAACTATATCCGGATTGGCGAATGGG
[124 nt withheld, positions 4129-4252]
C
[91 nt withheld, positions 4254-4344]
A
[49 nt withheld, positions 4346-4394]
CCTTTGACGTTGGAGTCCACGTTCTTT
[37 nt withheld, positions 4422-4458]
ACCCTATCTCGGTCTATTCTTTTGATTTATAAGGGATTTTGCCGATTTCGGCCTATTGGTTAAAAAATGA
GCTGATTTAACAAAAATTTAACGCGAATTTTAACAAAATATTAACGTTTACAATTTCTGGCGGCACGATG
GCATGAGATTATCAAAAAGGATCTTCACCTAGATCCTTTTAAATTAAAAATGAAGTTTTAAATCAATCTA
AAGTATATATGAGTAAACTTGGTCTGACAGTTACCAATGCTTAATCAGTGAGGCACCTATCTCAGCGATC
TGTCTATTTCGTTCATCCATAGTTGCCTGACTCCCCGTCGTGTAGATAACTACGATACGGGAGGGCTTAC
CATCTGGCCCCAGTGCTGCAATGATACCGCGAGACCCACGCTCACCGGCTCCAGATTTATCAGCAATAAA
CCAGCCAGCCGGAAGGGCCGAGCGCAGAAGTGGTCCTGCAACTTTATCCGCCTCCATCCAGTCTATTAAT
TGTTGCCGGGAAGCTAGAGTAAGTAGTTCGCCAGTTAATAGTTTGCGCAACGTTGTTGCCATTGCTACAG
GCATCGTGGTGTCACGCTCGTCGTTTGGTATGGCTTCATTCAGCTCCGGTTCCCAACGATCAAGGCGAGT
TACATGATCCCCCATGTTGTGCAAAAAAGCGGTTAGCTCCTTCGGTCCTCCGATCGTTGTCAGAAGTAAG
TTGGCCGCAGTGTTATCACTCATGGTTATGGCAGCACTGCATAATTCTCTTACTGTCATGCCATCCGTAA
GATGCTTTTCTGTGACTGGTGAGTACTCAACCAAGTCATTCTGAGAATAGTGTATGCGGCGACCGAGTTG
CTCTTGCCCGGCGTCAATACGGGATAATACCGCGCCACATAGCAGAACTTTAAAAGTGCTCATCATTGGA
AAACGTTCTTCGGGGCGAAAACTCTCAAGGATCTTACCGCTGTTGAGATCCAGTTCGATGTAACCCACTC
GTGCACCCAACTGATCTTCAGCATCTTTTACTTTCACCAGCGTTTCTGGGTGAGCAAAAACAGGAAGGCA
AAATGCCGCAAAAAAGGGAATAAGGGCGACACGGAAATGTTGAATACTCATACTCTTCCTTTTTCAATCA
TGATTGAAGCATTTATCAGGGTTATTGTCTCATGAGCGGATACATATTTGAATGTATTTAGAAAAATAAA
CAAATAGGTCATGACCAAAATCCCTTAACGTGAGTTTTCGTTCCACTGAGCGTCAGACCCCGTAGAAAAG
ATCAAAGGATCTTC
